Addgene plasmid #129474: pcDNA3-iLMO2
Purpose: Mammalian expression vector for iLMO2, an opto-chemogenetic probe for neuronal inhibition by light or chemical
Depositing lab: Robert Gross. Depositing organization: Emory University. Publication: Inhibitory luminopsins: genetically-encoded bioluminescent opsins for versatile, scalable, and hardware-independent optogenetic inhibition. Tung JK, Gutekunst CA, Gross RE. Sci Rep. 2015 Sep 24;5:14366. doi: 10.1038/srep14366. PubMed 26399324.
Backbone
  Vector backbone: pcDNA3
  Backbone manufacturer: Invitrogen
  Backbone size w/o insert (bp): 5382
  Vector type: Mammalian Expression
  Selectable markers: Neomycin (select with G418)
Growth in bacteria
  Bacterial resistance: Ampicillin, 100 μg/mL
  Growth temperature: 37°C
  Growth strain: DH5alpha
  Copy number: High Copy
Gene/Insert
  Gene/Insert name: iLMO2 (alt names: inhibitory luminopsin 2; eNpHR2.0-Nanolantern)
  Species: N. pharaonis, A. victoria, R. reniformis
  Insert size (bp): 2546
  Promoter: CMV
  Cloning method: Restriction Enzyme; 5′ cloning site BamHI (not destroyed); 3′ cloning site XhoI (not destroyed)
  Sequencing primers: 5′ CMV-fwd; 3′ BGH-rev
Resource information
  A portion of this plasmid was derived from a plasmid made by: pAAV-CaMKIIa-eNpHR3.0-EYFP from Karl Deisseroth, Stanford U (Addgene #26971) and Nano-lantern/pcDNA3 from Takeharu Nagai, Osaka U (Addgene #51970)
Terms and licenses: Academic/Nonprofit Terms; Industry Terms: Not Available to Industry
Depositor comments: eNpHR3.0-EYFP was first inserted using BamHI/XhoI sites and then Nano-lantern was inserted using NotI/XhoI sites by replacing the Kir1.8 trafficking signal and the EYFP tag. The ER export motif (FCYENEV) was added at the C-terminal.
How to cite: pcDNA3-iLMO2 was a gift from Robert Gross (Addgene plasmid # 129474 ; http://n2t.net/addgene:129474 ; RRID:Addgene_129474)
