[The description below was written by a language model from this plasmid's Addgene catalogue record and pLannotate feature annotations shown in this document.]
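Description:
pcDNA3-iLMO2 is a mammalian expression plasmid built on the Invitrogen pcDNA3 backbone that encodes inhibitory luminopsin 2 (iLMO2), an opto-chemogenetic probe for silencing neurons with either light or a chemical substrate. It is propagated in E. coli as a high-copy plasmid through its ColE1/pUC-type origin and selected with ampicillin via the β-lactamase gene. An SV40 promoter-driven neomycin phosphotransferase cassette with an SV40 polyadenylation signal allows G418 selection of transfected mammalian cells. The backbone also carries an f1 origin, plus T7 and SP6 promoters flanking the cloning region.

The roughly 2.5 kb insert sits between BamHI and XhoI sites, downstream of the CMV immediate-early enhancer and promoter and upstream of the bovine growth hormone polyadenylation signal. It is a single fusion open reading frame with three parts. The first is the Natronomonas pharaonis halorhodopsin, a light-driven chloride pump. It is followed by Nano-lantern, which is annotated here as an mVenus yellow fluorescent protein (Aequorea victoria derived) joined to Renilla reniformis luciferase.

According to the depositor, eNpHR3.0-EYFP was cloned first. Nano-lantern then replaced the trafficking signal and the EYFP tag, and an ER export motif was added at the C-terminus; the alternative name accordingly gives the design as eNpHR2.0-Nanolantern.

In this arrangement, luciferase oxidation of its substrate produces bioluminescence, and the record's own luciferase annotation notes that such energy can pass to an accessory fluorescent protein. Placing that light source on the opsin lets it drive the pump without external hardware, while conventional illumination can still activate the pump directly. The Venus moiety also gives a fluorescent readout of expression. The plasmid is suited to transient or stable expression in cultured mammalian cells for characterising the probe.
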