Features (pLannotate 1.2.2; 23 found; start..end, strand, type, name):
     28..80      -  misc_feature   bom (fragment): basis of mobility region from pBR322
    235..614     +  enhancer       CMV enhancer: human cytomegalovirus immediate early enhancer
    615..818     +  promoter       CMV promoter: human cytomegalovirus (CMV) immediate early promoter
    814..847     +  LTR            5' LTR (truncated) (fragment): truncated 5' long terminal repeat (LTR) from HIV-1
    863..881     +  promoter       T7 promoter: promoter for bacteriophage T7 RNA polymerase
    933..1805    +  CDS            hop: BACH_NATPH - Experimental evidence at protein level: Swiss-Prot protein existence level 1. Light-driven anion pump. Binding affinity for the anions is in the order, bromide > chloride > nitrate > azide > bromate and binding is pH dependent. From Natronomonas pharaonis (Natronobacterium pharaonis).
   1815..2504    +  CDS            mVenus: mVenus is a basic (constitutively fluorescent) yellow fluorescent protein published in 2006, derived from Aequorea victoria. It is reported to be a rapidly-maturing monomer with moderate acid sensitivity.
   2502..3428    +  CDS            LUCI_RENRE: Experimental evidence at protein level: Swiss-Prot protein existence level 1. Upon binding the substrate, the enzyme catalyzes an oxygenation, producing a very short-lived hydroperoxide that cyclizes into a dioxetanone structure, which collapses, releasing a CO(2) molecule. The spontaneous breakdown of the dioxetanone releases the energy (about 50 kcal/mole) that is necessary to generate the excited state of the coelenteramide product, which is the singlet form of the monoanion. In vivo the product undergoes the process of nonradiative energy transfer to an accessory protein, a green fluoresce
   3480..3498    -  promoter       SP6 promoter: promoter for bacteriophage SP6 RNA polymerase
   3524..3748    +  polyA_signal   bGH poly(A) signal: bovine growth hormone polyadenylation signal
   3752..3773    +  promoter       SV40 promoter (fragment): SV40 enhancer and early promoter
   3794..4222    +  rep_origin     f1 ori (sequence partly withheld): f1 bacteriophage origin of replication; arrow indicates direction of (+) strand synthesis
   4236..4565    +  promoter       SV40 promoter: SV40 enhancer and early promoter
   4632..5423    +  CDS            neo: KKA2_KLEPN - Also known as kan, nptII. Experimental evidence at protein level: Swiss-Prot protein existence level 1. Resistance to kanamycin, neomycin, paromomycin, ribostamycin, butirosin and gentamicin B. From Klebsiella pneumoniae.
   5447..5605    +  CDS            ble (fragment): BLE_KLEPN - Experimental evidence at protein level: Swiss-Prot protein existence level 1. Binding protein with a strong affinity to the bleomycin family of antibiotics. Binds to CL990; an antimitotic-antibiotic compound. From Klebsiella pneumoniae.
   5600..5721    +  polyA_signal   SV40 poly(A) signal: SV40 polyadenylation signal
   5794..5810    -  protein_bind   lac operator: The lac repressor binds to the lac operator to inhibit transcription in E. coli. This inhibition can be relieved by adding lactose or isopropyl-β-D-thiogalactopyranoside (IPTG). lac repressor encoded by lacI
   5818..5848    -  promoter       lac promoter: promoter for the E. coli lac operon
   5863..5884    -  protein_bind   CAP binding site: CAP binding activates transcription in the presence of cAMP. E. coli catabolite activator protein
   5897..5989    -  CDS            lacI (fragment): lac repressor; lacI; The lac repressor binds to the lac operator to inhibit transcription in E. coli. This inhibition can be relieved by adding lactose or isopropyl-β-D-thiogalactopyranoside (IPTG).
   6172..6760    -  rep_origin     ori: high-copy-number ColE1/pMB1/pBR322/pUC origin of replication
   6931..7791    -  CDS            AmpR: β-lactamase; bla; confers resistance to ampicillin, carbenicillin, and related antibiotics
   7792..7896    -  promoter       AmpR promoter: bla
>Addgene plasmid #129474 | pcDNA3-iLMO2 | addgene full sequence | sequence record 384406 | Addgene NGS Result
GACGGATCGGGAGATCTCCCGATCCCCTATGGTGCACTCTCAGTACAATCTGCTCTGATGCCGCATAGTT
AAGCCAGTATCTGCTCCCTGCTTGTGTGTTGGAGGTCGCTGAGTAGTGCGCGAGCAAAATTTAAGCTACA
ACAAGGCAAGGCTTGACCGACAATTGCATGAAGAATCTGCTTAGGGTTAGGCGTTTTGCGCTGCTTCGCG
ATGTACGGGCCAGATATACGCGTTGACATTGATTATTGACTAGTTATTAATAGTAATCAATTACGGGGTC
ATTAGTTCATAGCCCATATATGGAGTTCCGCGTTACATAACTTACGGTAAATGGCCCGCCTGGCTGACCG
CCCAACGACCCCCGCCCATTGACGTCAATAATGACGTATGTTCCCATAGTAACGCCAATAGGGACTTTCC
ATTGACGTCAATGGGTGGAGTATTTACGGTAAACTGCCCACTTGGCAGTACATCAAGTGTATCATATGCC
AAGTACGCCCCCTATTGACGTCAATGACGGTAAATGGCCCGCCTGGCATTATGCCCAGTACATGACCTTA
TGGGACTTTCCTACTTGGCAGTACATCTACGTATTAGTCATCGCTATTACCATGGTGATGCGGTTTTGGC
AGTACATCAATGGGCGTGGATAGCGGTTTGACTCACGGGGATTTCCAAGTCTCCACCCCATTGACGTCAA
TGGGAGTTTGTTTTGGCACCAAAATCAACGGGACTTTCCAAAATGTCGTAACAACTCCGCCCCATTGACG
CAAATGGGCGGTAGGCGTGTACGGTGGGAGGTCTATATAAGCAGAGCTCTCTGGCTAACTAGAGAACCCA
CTGCTTACTGGCTTATCGAAATTAATACGACTCACTATAGGGAGACCCAAGCTTGGTACCGAGCTCGGAT
CCCCGGGTACCGGTAGGCCACCATGACAGAGACCCTGCCTCCCGTGACCGAGAGTGCCGTGGCCCTTCAA
GCCGAGGTTACCCAAAGGGAGTTGTTCGAGTTCGTGCTGAACGACCCTTTGCTTGCAAGCAGTCTCTATA
TCAACATCGCACTTGCAGGACTGAGTATACTGCTGTTCGTTTTTATGACCCGAGGACTCGATGATCCACG
GGCAAAACTTATTGCTGTGTCAACCATCCTTGTGCCTGTCGTCAGCATTGCCTCCTACACTGGATTGGCG
AGCGGCCTGACAATTTCCGTTCTTGAAATGCCAGCGGGCCATTTTGCAGAAGGCAGCTCAGTGATGCTGG
GAGGAGAAGAGGTAGATGGTGTAGTCACCATGTGGGGACGGTATCTCACCTGGGCACTTTCCACGCCCAT
GATTCTCCTCGCTCTGGGTCTCCTGGCCGGAAGCAATGCTACAAAGCTCTTCACAGCTATCACTTTCGAT
ATCGCTATGTGCGTGACTGGCCTTGCCGCGGCCCTGACTACCTCCTCCCACCTCATGAGATGGTTCTGGT
ACGCTATCAGTTGTGCATGCTTTCTGGTGGTCTTGTATATCCTGCTGGTGGAGTGGGCACAGGACGCCAA
AGCCGCGGGAACCGCTGACATGTTCAATACCCTGAAGCTGTTGACAGTAGTGATGTGGCTGGGGTATCCA
ATTGTGTGGGCTCTTGGAGTCGAGGGTATCGCGGTGTTGCCCGTTGGGGTGACGAGCTGGGGATATTCTT
TCCTGGATATCGTGGCAAAGTACATTTTCGCATTCTTGCTCCTGAACTATCTGACGTCAAACGAATCTGT
CGTGTCCGGCAGCATTTTGGATGTTCCATCTGCTTCTGGGACCCCGGCTGATGATGCGGCCGCAGTGAGC
AAGGGCGAGGAGCTGTTCACCGGGGTGGTGCCCATCCTGGTCGAGCTGGACGGCGACGTAAACGGCCACA
AGTTCAGCGTGTCCGGCGAGGGCGAGGGCGATGCCACCTACGGCAAGCTGACCCTGAAGCTGATCTGCAC
CACCGGCAAGCTGCCCGTGCCCTGGCCCACCCTCGTGACCACCCTGGGCTACGGCCTGCAGTGCTTCGCC
CGCTACCCCGACCACATGAAGCAGCACGACTTCTTCAAGTCCGCCATGCCCGAAGGCTACGTCCAGGAGC
GCACCATCTTCTTCAAGGACGACGGCAACTACAAGACCCGCGCCGAGGTGAAGTTCGAGGGCGACACCCT
GGTGAACCGCATCGAGCTGAAGGGCATCGACTTCAAGGAGGACGGCAACATCCTGGGGCACAAGCTGGAG
TACAACTACAACAGCCACAACGTCTATATCACCGCCGACAAGCAGAAGAACGGCATCAAGGCCAACTTCA
AGATCCGCCACAACATCGAGGACGGCGGCGTGCAGCTCGCCGACCACTACCAGCAGAACACCCCCATCGG
CGACGGCCCCGTGCTGCTGCCCGACAACCACTACCTGAGCTACCAGTCCAAGCTGAGCAAAGACCCCAAC
GAGAAGCGCGATCACATGGTCCTGCTGGAGTTCGTGACCGCCGCCGGGGGTACCAAGGTGTACGACCCCG
AGCAGAGGAAGAGGATGATCACCGGCCCCCAGTGGTGGGCCAGGTGCAAGCAGATGAACGTGCTGGACAG
CTTCATCAACTACTACGACAGCGAGAAGCACGCCGAGAACGCCGTGATCTTCCTGCACGGCAACGCCACT
AGCAGCTACCTGTGGAGGCACGTGGTGCCCCACATCGAGCCCGTGGCCAGGTGCATCATCCCCGATCTGA
TCGGCATGGGCAAGAGCGGCAAGAGCGGCAACGGCAGCTACAGGCTGCTGGACCACTACAAGTACCTGAC
CGCCTGGTTCGAGCTTCTGAACCTGCCCAAGAAGATCATCTTCGTGGGCCACGACTGGGGCGCCGCCCTG
GCCTTCCACTACGCCTACGAGCACCAGGACAGGATCAAGGCCATCGTGCACATGGAGAGCGTGGTGGACG
TGATCGAGAGCTGGGACGAGTGGCCAGACATCGAGGAGGACATCGCCCTGATCAAGAGCGAGGAGGGCGA
GAAGATGGTGCTGGAGAACAACTTCTTCGTGGAGACCGTGCTGCCCAGCAAGATCATGAGAAAGCTGGAG
CCCGAGGAGTTCGCCGCCTACCTGGAGCCCTTCAAGGAGAAGGGCGAGGTGAGAAGACCCACCCTGAGCT
GGCCCAGAGAGATCCCCCTGGTGAAGGGCGGCAAGCCCGACGTGGTGCAGATCGTGAGAAACTACAACGC
CTACCTGAGAGCCAGCGACGACCTGCCCAAGCTGTTCATCGAGGGCGACCCCGGCTTCTTCAGCAACGCC
ATCGTGGAGGGCGCCAAGAAGTTCCCCAACACCGAGTTCGTGAAGGTGAAGGGCCTGCACTTCCTCCAGG
AGGACGCCCCCGACGAGATGGGCAAGTACATCAAGAGCTTCGTGGAGAGAGTGCTGAAGAACGAGCAGTT
CTGCTACGAGAACGAGGTGTAACTCGAGCATGCATCTAGAGGGCCCTATTCTATAGTGTCACCTAAATGC
TAGAGCTCGCTGATCAGCCTCGACTGTGCCTTCTAGTTGCCAGCCATCTGTTGTTTGCCCCTCCCCCGTG
CCTTCCTTGACCCTGGAAGGTGCCACTCCCACTGTCCTTTCCTAATAAAATGAGGAAATTGCATCGCATT
GTCTGAGTAGGTGTCATTCTATTCTGGGGGGTGGGGTGGGGCAGGACAGCAAGGGGGAGGATTGGGAAGA
CAATAGCAGGCATGCTGGGGATGCGGTGGGCTCTATGGCTTCTGAGGCGGAAAGAACCAGCTGGGGCTCT
AGGGGGTATCCCC
[124 nt withheld, positions 3794-3917]
C
[91 nt withheld, positions 3919-4009]
A
[49 nt withheld, positions 4011-4059]
CCTTTGACGTTGGAGTCCACGTTCTTT
[37 nt withheld, positions 4087-4123]
ACCCTATCTCGGTCTATTCTTTTGATTTATAAGGGATTTTGCCGATTTCGGCCTATTGGTTAAAAAATGA
GCTGATTTAACAAAAATTTAACGCGAATTAATTCTGTGGAATGTGTGTCAGTTAGGGTGTGGAAAGTCCC
CAGGCTCCCCAGCAGGCAGAAGTATGCAAAGCATGCATCTCAATTAGTCAGCAACCAGGTGTGGAAAGTC
CCCAGGCTCCCCAGCAGGCAGAAGTATGCAAAGCATGCATCTCAATTAGTCAGCAACCATAGTCCCGCCC
CTAACTCCGCCCATCCCGCCCCTAACTCCGCCCAGTTCCGCCCATTCTCCGCCCCATGGCTGACTAATTT
TTTTTATTTATGCAGAGGCCGAGGCCGCCTCTGCCTCTGAGCTATTCCAGAAGTAGTGAGGAGGCTTTTT
TGGAGGCCTAGGCTTTTGCAAAAAGCTCCCGGGAGCTTGTATATCCATTTTCGGATCTGATCAAGAGACA
GGATGAGGATCGTTTCGCATGATTGAACAAGATGGATTGCACGCAGGTTCTCCGGCCGCTTGGGTGGAGA
GGCTATTCGGCTATGACTGGGCACAACAGACAATCGGCTGCTCTGATGCCGCCGTGTTCCGGCTGTCAGC
GCAGGGGCGCCCGGTTCTTTTTGTCAAGACCGACCTGTCCGGTGCCCTGAATGAACTGCAGGACGAGGCA
GCGCGGCTATCGTGGCTGGCCACGACGGGCGTTCCTTGCGCAGCTGTGCTCGACGTTGTCACTGAAGCGG
GAAGGGACTGGCTGCTATTGGGCGAAGTGCCGGGGCAGGATCTCCTGTCATCTCACCTTGCTCCTGCCGA
GAAAGTATCCATCATGGCTGATGCAATGCGGCGGCTGCATACGCTTGATCCGGCTACCTGCCCATTCGAC
CACCAAGCGAAACATCGCATCGAGCGAGCACGTACTCGGATGGAAGCCGGTCTTGTCGATCAGGATGATC
TGGACGAAGAGCATCAGGGGCTCGCGCCAGCCGAACTGTTCGCCAGGCTCAAGGCGCGCATGCCCGACGG
CGAGGATCTCGTCGTGACCCATGGCGATGCCTGCTTGCCGAATATCATGGTGGAAAATGGCCGCTTTTCT
GGATTCATCGACTGTGGCCGGCTGGGTGTGGCGGACCGCTATCAGGACATAGCGTTGGCTACCCGTGATA
TTGCTGAAGAGCTTGGCGGCGAATGGGCTGACCGCTTCCTCGTGCTTTACGGTATCGCCGCTCCCGATTC
GCAGCGCATCGCCTTCTATCGCCTTCTTGACGAGTTCTTCTGAGCGGGACTCTGGGGTTCGAAATGACCG
ACCAAGCGACGCCCAACCTGCCATCACGAGATTTCGATTCCACCGCCGCCTTCTATGAAAGGTTGGGCTT
CGGAATCGTTTTCCGGGACGCCGGCTGGATGATCCTCCAGCGCGGGGATCTCATGCTGGAGTTCTTCGCC
CACCCCAACTTGTTTATTGCAGCTTATAATGGTTACAAATAAAGCAATAGCATCACAAATTTCACAAATA
AAGCATTTTTTTCACTGCATTCTAGTTGTGGTTTGTCCAAACTCATCAATGTATCTTATCATGTCTGTAT
ACCGTCGACCTCTAGCTAGAGCTTGGCGTAATCATGGTCATAGCTGTTTCCTGTGTGAAATTGTTATCCG
CTCACAATTCCACACAACATACGAGCCGGAAGCATAAAGTGTAAAGCCTGGGGTGCCTAATGAGTGAGCT
AACTCACATTAATTGCGTTGCGCTCACTGCCCGCTTTCCAGTCGGGAAACCTGTCGTGCCAGCTGCATTA
ATGAATCGGCCAACGCGCGGGGAGAGGCGGTTTGCGTATTGGGCGCTCTTCCGCTTCCTCGCTCACTGAC
TCGCTGCGCTCGGTCGTTCGGCTGCGGCGAGCGGTATCAGCTCACTCAAAGGCGGTAATACGGTTATCCA
CAGAATCAGGGGATAACGCAGGAAAGAACATGTGAGCAAAAGGCCAGCAAAAGGCCAGGAACCGTAAAAA
GGCCGCGTTGCTGGCGTTTTTCCATAGGCTCCGCCCCCCTGACGAGCATCACAAAAATCGACGCTCAAGT
CAGAGGTGGCGAAACCCGACAGGACTATAAAGATACCAGGCGTTTCCCCCTGGAAGCTCCCTCGTGCGCT
CTCCTGTTCCGACCCTGCCGCTTACCGGATACCTGTCCGCCTTTCTCCCTTCGGGAAGCGTGGCGCTTTC
TCATAGCTCACGCTGTAGGTATCTCAGTTCGGTGTAGGTCGTTCGCTCCAAGCTGGGCTGTGTGCACGAA
CCCCCCGTTCAGCCCGACCGCTGCGCCTTATCCGGTAACTATCGTCTTGAGTCCAACCCGGTAAGACACG
ACTTATCGCCACTGGCAGCAGCCACTGGTAACAGGATTAGCAGAGCGAGGTATGTAGGCGGTGCTACAGA
GTTCTTGAAGTGGTGGCCTAACTACGGCTACACTAGAAGAACAGTATTTGGTATCTGCGCTCTGCTGAAG
CCAGTTACCTTCGGAAAAAGAGTTGGTAGCTCTTGATCCGGCAAACAAACCACCGCTGGTAGCGGTGGTT
TTTTTGTTTGCAAGCAGCAGATTACGCGCAGAAAAAAAGGATCTCAAGAAGATCCTTTGATCTTTTCTAC
GGGGTCTGACGCTCAGTGGAACGAAAACTCACGTTAAGGGATTTTGGTCATGAGATTATCAAAAAGGATC
TTCACCTAGATCCTTTTAAATTAAAAATGAAGTTTTAAATCAATCTAAAGTATATATGAGTAAACTTGGT
CTGACAGTTACCAATGCTTAATCAGTGAGGCACCTATCTCAGCGATCTGTCTATTTCGTTCATCCATAGT
TGCCTGACTCCCCGTCGTGTAGATAACTACGATACGGGAGGGCTTACCATCTGGCCCCAGTGCTGCAATG
ATACCGCGAGACCCACGCTCACCGGCTCCAGATTTATCAGCAATAAACCAGCCAGCCGGAAGGGCCGAGC
GCAGAAGTGGTCCTGCAACTTTATCCGCCTCCATCCAGTCTATTAATTGTTGCCGGGAAGCTAGAGTAAG
TAGTTCGCCAGTTAATAGTTTGCGCAACGTTGTTGCCATTGCTACAGGCATCGTGGTGTCACGCTCGTCG
TTTGGTATGGCTTCATTCAGCTCCGGTTCCCAACGATCAAGGCGAGTTACATGATCCCCCATGTTGTGCA
AAAAAGCGGTTAGCTCCTTCGGTCCTCCGATCGTTGTCAGAAGTAAGTTGGCCGCAGTGTTATCACTCAT
GGTTATGGCAGCACTGCATAATTCTCTTACTGTCATGCCATCCGTAAGATGCTTTTCTGTGACTGGTGAG
TACTCAACCAAGTCATTCTGAGAATAGTGTATGCGGCGACCGAGTTGCTCTTGCCCGGCGTCAATACGGG
ATAATACCGCGCCACATAGCAGAACTTTAAAAGTGCTCATCATTGGAAAACGTTCTTCGGGGCGAAAACT
CTCAAGGATCTTACCGCTGTTGAGATCCAGTTCGATGTAACCCACTCGTGCACCCAACTGATCTTCAGCA
TCTTTTACTTTCACCAGCGTTTCTGGGTGAGCAAAAACAGGAAGGCAAAATGCCGCAAAAAAGGGAATAA
GGGCGACACGGAAATGTTGAATACTCATACTCTTCCTTTTTCAATATTATTGAAGCATTTATCAGGGTTA
TTGTCTCATGAGCGGATACATATTTGAATGTATTTAGAAAAATAAACAAATAGGGGTTCCGCGCACATTT
CCCCGAAAAGTGCCACCTGACGTC
